>Addgene plasmid #227281 | qTAG-C-mStayGold-Puro-CANX | addgene full sequence | sequence record 452050 | Addgene NGS Result
TCGCGCGTTTCGGTGATGACGGTGAAAACCTCTGACACATGCAGCTCCCGGAGACGGTCACAGCTTGTCT
GTAAGCGGATGCCGGGAGCAGACAAGCCCGTCAGGGCGCGTCAGCGGGTGTTGGCGGGTGTCGGGGCTGG
CTTAACTATGCGGCATCAGAGCAGATTGTACTGAGAGTGCACCATATGCGGTGTGAAATACCGCACAGAT
GCGTAAGGAGAAAATACCGCATCAGGCGCCATTCGCCATTCAGGCTGCGCAACTGTTGGGAAGGGCGATC
GGTGCGGGCCTCTTCGCTATTACGCCAGCTGGCGAAAGGGGGATGTGCTGCAAGGCGATTAAGTTGGGTA
ACGCCAGGGTTTTCCCAGTCACGACGTTGTAAAACGACGGCCAGTGAATTCACTCCCTCACACGTTAAAA
AGTTGCTGGTGCATTTAAAAAAAGGGAATATTTTCATAGGGTAATTTACAATCTTAGCAACTTGTGATAG
AGTACAGAGCAGCAGCCTTGGAGTCAGTCTACTTGGATAGCCTTCCATCTTCATGAATCCTTGGTTTCTT
ATCCTCAGAATGGGGCTAGTGTGCCATAGGCCAGTAGATTGTTTGGGATTAAGCAAGATTAAGAAATCAC
AGTGTCTGATCCTTTTTTAAGAAAATGTTTATGGGTTAGATTGAGAAAAGTGTATGTTTATAGAAAACAA
TAAAGACTAAACTGAATTAGAGTAGGCATAATTCCACCACCTCTGAGACAACCATTCTTCTTGGTGCATT
TTCTTCTCATCATTTTCCTCATTTTTTTCCTCAAATAAGTTACCCTCAGTCTGGCTGATCTTGAAAATAT
GGTGAACTTTTATTATTTTTTAAATGTGCTAATTATAATGAATTTCTTTTCAATCAATAGGAGGATGAAA
TTTTGAACAGATCACCAAGAAACAGAAAGCCCAGGCGGGAAGGAGGAAGCGGAGGATCTGGCGGTACCGG
AGGTGGCGGAAGCATGGTGTCTACAGGCGAGGAACTGTTTACCGGCGTGGTGCCCTTCAAGTTCCAGCTG
AAGGGCACCATCAACGGCAAGAGCTTCACCGTGGAAGGCGAGGGCGAGGGCAATAGCCACGAGGGCAGCC
ACAAAGGCAAGTATGTGTGCACCAGCGGCAAACTGCCAATGTCTTGGGCCGCCCTGGGAACTAGCTTCGG
CTATGGCATGAAATACTATACCAAGTACCCCAGCGGCCTGAAAAACTGGTTCCACGAGGTGATGCCTGAG
GGCTTCACCTACGACAGACACATCCAGTACAAGGGCGACGGCAGCATCCACGCCAAGCACCAGCACTTCA
TGAAGAACGGCACCTACCACAACATCGTGGAGTTCACCGGCCAGGACTTCAAGGAGAACAGCCCCGTGCT
GACCGGCGACATGGACGTGAGCCTGCCCAACGAGGTGCAGCACATCCCCATTGATGACGGCGTGGAGTGC
ACAGTGACCCTGCAGTACCCTCTGCTGAGCGACGAAAGCAAGTGCGTGGAAGCCTATCAGAACACCATCA
TCAAGCCCCTGCACAATCAGCCAGCCCCCGATGTGCCATTTCACTGGATCAGAAAGCAGTACACCCAGAG
CAAGGACGACACCGAGGAGAGAGACCACATCATCCAGAGCGAGACCCTGGAGGCCCACCTGGGAGGTGGC
GGTTCCGGCAAGCCCATCCCCAACCCCCTGCTGGGCCTGGACAGCACCGGAGGTGGCGGATCAACGCGTT
ACCGTTCGTATAGCATACATTATACGAAGTTATCTGGATCCGGAGCTACTAACTTCAGCCTGCTGAAGCA
GGCCGGAGACGTGGAGGAGAACCCTGGACCTTCTAGAATGACCGAGTACAAGCCCACGGTGCGCCTCGCC
ACCCGCGACGACGTCCCCAGGGCCGTACGCACCCTCGCCGCCGCGTTCGCCGACTACCCCGCCACGCGCC
ACACCGTCGATCCGGACCGCCACATCGAGCGGGTCACCGAGCTGCAAGAACTCTTCCTCACGCGCGTCGG
GCTCGACATCGGCAAGGTGTGGGTCGCGGACGACGGCGCCGCGGTGGCGGTCTGGACCACGCCGGAGAGC
GTCGAAGCGGGGGCGGTGTTCGCCGAGATCGGCCCGCGCATGGCCGAGTTGAGCGGTTCCCGGCTGGCCG
CGCAGCAACAGATGGAAGGCCTCCTGGCGCCGCACCGGCCCAAGGAGCCCGCGTGGTTCCTGGCCACCGT
CGGCGTCTCGCCCGACCACCAGGGCAAGGGTCTGGGCAGCGCCGTCGTGCTCCCCGGAGTGGAGGCGGCC
GAGCGCGCCGGGGTGCCCGCCTTCCTGGAGACCTCCGCGCCCCGCAACCTCCCCTTCTACGAGCGGCTCG
GCTTCACCGTCACCGCCGACGTCGAGGTGCCCGAAGGACCGCGCACCTGGTGCATGACCCGCAAGCCCGG
TGCCCCCGGGATAACTTCGTATAGCATACATTATACGAACGGTAGCCTCGAGACCGGTAAGAGCAAGTGA
TGAAACAATCTTAAGAGCTTGATCTGTGATTTCTTCTCCCTCCTCCCCTGCAAGAGTGGTCCTAGGAGAG
GACCTGGCACACCTTAGGTTGACATTCAGAAAACTTCAAGACATCACCATCAGCAGGCTCCAGTTGAACA
CTAGTCTGTGTAACTTTAAACATCTAGCAGTAAATACTTGCAGTTGTGATATAAAGGACCCTGTTTCTGT
AGAAAAGAAAACATTTAACATAATGGTTGTGAAATGTAACATGAAGCAAACTAACTTTTTTTTTTTTAAC
ATCTTTGTTTTTAAAATAGAATGATAGAACTTTGCCAGTCTTTAAGATCTTGGCTTAATTTAATGTATTA
ATCTGTTTGTGCAAACATAATACCACCATTTAAAAATGTTAGGGAGATGAGTTGCAGTTTTTATAATAGA
TTTTTTTTAAAGTTTGGTATTGTAAAACATTCACACCTCTGTCCCTCAAAATTGATAATTACGTTTAAAG
TGCAGTCATTTGTGGTTAGAATCTTGTTTTGTTTGCTTCCATTATTGAGTTCCTCCTAAGAAGCTTGGCG
TAATCATGGTCATAGCTGTTTCCTGTGTGAAATTGTTATCCGCTCACAATTCCACACAACATACGAGCCG
GAAGCATAAAGTGTAAAGCCTGGGGTGCCTAATGAGTGAGCTAACTCACATTAATTGCGTTGCGCTCACT
GCCCGCTTTCCAGTCGGGAAACCTGTCGTGCCAGCTGCATTAATGAATCGGCCAACGCGCGGGGAGAGGC
GGTTTGCGTATTGGGCGCTCTTCCGCTTCCTCGCTCACTGACTCGCTGCGCTCGGTCGTTCGGCTGCGGC
GAGCGGTATCAGCTCACTCAAAGGCGGTAATACGGTTATCCACAGAATCAGGGGATAACGCAGGAAAGAA
CATGTGAGCAAAAGGCCAGCAAAAGGCCAGGAACCGTAAAAAGGCCGCGTTGCTGGCGTTTTTCCATAGG
CTCCGCCCCCCTGACGAGCATCACAAAAATCGACGCTCAAGTCAGAGGTGGCGAAACCCGACAGGACTAT
AAAGATACCAGGCGTTTCCCCCTGGAAGCTCCCTCGTGCGCTCTCCTGTTCCGACCCTGCCGCTTACCGG
ATACCTGTCCGCCTTTCTCCCTTCGGGAAGCGTGGCGCTTTCTCATAGCTCACGCTGTAGGTATCTCAGT
TCGGTGTAGGTCGTTCGCTCCAAGCTGGGCTGTGTGCACGAACCCCCCGTTCAGCCCGACCGCTGCGCCT
TATCCGGTAACTATCGTCTTGAGTCCAACCCGGTAAGACACGACTTATCGCCACTGGCAGCAGCCACTGG
TAACAGGATTAGCAGAGCGAGGTATGTAGGCGGTGCTACAGAGTTCTTGAAGTGGTGGCCTAACTACGGC
TACACTAGAAGAACAGTATTTGGTATCTGCGCTCTGCTGAAGCCAGTTACCTTCGGAAAAAGAGTTGGTA
GCTCTTGATCCGGCAAACAAACCACCGCTGGTAGCGGTGGTTTTTTTGTTTGCAAGCAGCAGATTACGCG
CAGAAAAAAAGGATCTCAAGAAGATCCTTTGATCTTTTCTACGGGGTCTGACGCTCAGTGGAACGAAAAC
TCACGTTAAGGGATTTTGGTCATGAGATTATCAAAAAGGATCTTCACCTAGATCCTTTTAAATTAAAAAT
GAAGTTTTAAATCAATCTAAAGTATATATGAGTAAACTTGGTCTGACAGTTACCAATGCTTAATCAGTGA
GGCACCTATCTCAGCGATCTGTCTATTTCGTTCATCCATAGTTGCCTGACTCCCCGTCGTGTAGATAACT
ACGATACGGGAGGGCTTACCATCTGGCCCCAGTGCTGCAATGATACCGCGAGACCCACGCTCACCGGCTC
CAGATTTATCAGCAATAAACCAGCCAGCCGGAAGGGCCGAGCGCAGAAGTGGTCCTGCAACTTTATCCGC
CTCCATCCAGTCTATTAATTGTTGCCGGGAAGCTAGAGTAAGTAGTTCGCCAGTTAATAGTTTGCGCAAC
GTTGTTGCCATTGCTACAGGCATCGTGGTGTCACGCTCGTCGTTTGGTATGGCTTCATTCAGCTCCGGTT
CCCAACGATCAAGGCGAGTTACATGATCCCCCATGTTGTGCAAAAAAGCGGTTAGCTCCTTCGGTCCTCC
GATCGTTGTCAGAAGTAAGTTGGCCGCAGTGTTATCACTCATGGTTATGGCAGCACTGCATAATTCTCTT
ACTGTCATGCCATCCGTAAGATGCTTTTCTGTGACTGGTGAGTACTCAACCAAGTCATTCTGAGAATAGT
GTATGCGGCGACCGAGTTGCTCTTGCCCGGCGTCAATACGGGATAATACCGCGCCACATAGCAGAACTTT
AAAAGTGCTCATCATTGGAAAACGTTCTTCGGGGCGAAAACTCTCAAGGATCTTACCGCTGTTGAGATCC
AGTTCGATGTAACCCACTCGTGCACCCAACTGATCTTCAGCATCTTTTACTTTCACCAGCGTTTCTGGGT
GAGCAAAAACAGGAAGGCAAAATGCCGCAAAAAAGGGAATAAGGGCGACACGGAAATGTTGAATACTCAT
ACTCTTCCTTTTTCAATATTATTGAAGCATTTATCAGGGTTATTGTCTCATGAGCGGATACATATTTGAA
TGTATTTAGAAAAATAAACAAATAGGGGTTCCGCGCACATTTCCCCGAAAAGTGCCACCTGACGTCTAAG
AAACCATTATTATCATGACATTAACCTATAAAAATAGGCGTATCACGAGGCCCTTTCGTC
Features (pLannotate 1.2.2; 13 found; start..end, strand, type, name):
    137..236     +  misc_feature   bom (fragment): basis of mobility region from pBR322
    242..399     -  CDS            lacZα (fragment): LacZα fragment of β-galactosidase; lacZ fragment
   1750..1783    +  protein_bind   lox71: Left element (LE) mutant of loxP (Araki et al., 2010). Cre-mediated recombination occurs in the 8-bp core sequence (GCATACAT). Cre recombinase
   1858..2454    +  CDS            PuroR (fragment): puromycin N-acetyltransferase; pac from Streptomyces; confers resistance to puromycin
   2461..2494    +  protein_bind   lox66: Right element (RE) mutant of loxP (Araki et al., 2010). Cre-mediated recombination occurs in the 8-bp core sequence (GCATACAT). Cre recombinase
   3113..3129    -  protein_bind   lac operator: The lac repressor binds to the lac operator to inhibit transcription in E. coli. This inhibition can be relieved by adding lactose or isopropyl-β-D-thiogalactopyranoside (IPTG). lac repressor encoded by lacI
   3137..3167    -  promoter       lac promoter: promoter for the E. coli lac operon
   3182..3203    -  protein_bind   CAP binding site: CAP binding activates transcription in the presence of cAMP. E. coli catabolite activator protein
   3216..3308    -  CDS            lacI (fragment): lac repressor; lacI; The lac repressor binds to the lac operator to inhibit transcription in E. coli. This inhibition can be relieved by adding lactose or isopropyl-β-D-thiogalactopyranoside (IPTG).
   3491..4079    -  rep_origin     ori: high-copy-number ColE1/pMB1/pBR322/pUC origin of replication
   4250..5110    -  CDS            AmpR: β-lactamase; bla; confers resistance to ampicillin, carbenicillin, and related antibiotics
   5111..5215    -  promoter       AmpR promoter: bla
   5310..35      +  CDS            rop (fragment) (across the origin): Rop protein, which maintains plasmids at low copy number; rop
