[The description below was written by a language model from this plasmid's Addgene catalogue record and pLannotate feature annotations shown in this document.]
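Description:
qTAG-C-mStayGold-Puro-CANX is a CRISPR homology-directed repair donor template built on the pUC19 backbone, designed to tag the human CANX (calnexin) gene at its endogenous C-terminus. In bacteria it is maintained through the high-copy ColE1/pUC origin and selected with ampicillin via the β-lactamase gene and its promoter. The annotated lacZα fragment, lac promoter/operator and CAP site are remnants of the pUC19 cloning region flanking the insert, and short bom, rop and lacI fragments are also picked up by the automated annotation.

The roughly 2.7 kb insert consists of CANX homology arms flanking an mStayGold-2A-Puro cassette. The cassette is promoterless, so expression of both the green fluorescent protein mStayGold and the puromycin N-acetyltransferase depends on correct in-frame integration at the CANX locus. The 2A peptide separates the resistance protein from the CANX-mStayGold fusion, which lets puromycin enrich for edited cells. The feature table annotates the PuroR coding sequence bracketed by lox71 and lox66 sites, mutant loxP elements that should permit Cre-mediated removal of the selection marker after edited cells are isolated. The homology arms, mStayGold and the 2A element are not themselves annotated in the table, but presumably occupy the unannotated regions around the lox-flanked marker.

The plasmid carries no nuclease or guide and is meant to be co-transfected with a companion px330-based sgRNA/Cas9 plasmid targeting CANX. The catalogue purpose says "cilia visualization"; calnexin is generally known as an endoplasmic reticulum membrane chaperone, so that wording may not reflect the labelled compartment.
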