Addgene plasmid #227281: qTAG-C-mStayGold-Puro-CANX
Purpose: Donor template for mStayGold-2A-Puro insertion into the C-terminus of the CANX locus. For cilia visualization. To be co-transfected with sgRNA plasmid px330-CANX (Addgene #227279)
Depositing lab: Laurence Pelletier. Publication: qTAG: an adaptable plasmid scaffold for CRISPR-based endogenous tagging. Philip R, Sharma A, Matellan L, Erpf AC, Hsu WH, Tkach JM, Wyatt HDM, Pelletier L. EMBO J. 2024 Dec 12. doi: 10.1038/s44318-024-00337-5. PubMed 39668248.
Backbone
  Vector backbone: pUC19
  Backbone manufacturer: Invitrogen
  Backbone size w/o insert (bp): 2686
  Vector type: Mammalian Expression, CRISPR ; Donor Template
  Selectable markers: Puromycin
Growth in bacteria
  Bacterial resistance: Ampicillin, 100 μg/mL
  Growth temperature: 37°C
  Growth strain: DH5alpha
  Copy number: High Copy
Gene/Insert
  Gene/Insert name: CANX Homology Arms flanking a mStayGold-2A-Puro Cassette (alt name: CANX)
  Species: H. sapiens (human)
  Insert size (bp): 2669
  Entrez Gene: CANX (a.k.a. CNX, IP90, P90)
  Promoter: Promoterless
  Cloning method: Unknown
  Sequencing primers: 5′ CTGCAAGGCGATTAAGTTGGGTAAC; 3′ GGCTCGTATGTTGTGTGGAATTGT
Terms and licenses: Academic/Nonprofit Terms; Industry Terms: Not Available to Industry
Depositor comments: To be co-transfected with sgRNA plasmid px330-CANX (Addgene #227279): https://www.addgene.org/227279/
How to cite: qTAG-C-mStayGold-Puro-CANX was a gift from Laurence Pelletier (Addgene plasmid # 227281 ; http://n2t.net/addgene:227281 ; RRID:Addgene_227281)
